Addgene plasmid #70878: pFOSGE_COF2A03
Purpose: Gateway entry clone
Depositing lab: Alexander Stark. Depositing organization: Research Institute of Molecular Pathology (IMP). Publication: Transcriptional regulators form diverse groups with context-dependent regulatory functions. Stampfel G, Kazmar T, Frank O, Wienerroither S, Reiter F, Stark A. Nature. 2015 Nov 9. doi: 10.1038/nature15545. PubMed 26550828.
Backbone
  Vector backbone: pDONR221
  Backbone manufacturer: Invitrogen
  Backbone size w/o insert (bp): 4762
  Vector type: Gateway entry vector
Growth in bacteria
  Bacterial resistance: Kanamycin, 50 μg/mL
  Growth temperature: 37°C
  Growth strain: DH5alpha
  Copy number: High Copy
Gene/Insert
  Gene/Insert name: Elp3 (alt names: FBgn0031604; CG15433, FBtr0077439)
  Species: D. melanogaster (fly)
  Insert size (bp): 1656
  Entrez Gene: Elp3 (a.k.a. Dmel_CG15433, CG15433, D-elp3, Dmel/ELP3, Dmel\CG15433, Dmel\ELP3, ELP3, HAT, dmHAG408, elp-3, elp3)
  Cloning method: Gateway Cloning
  Sequencing primers: 5′ M13-F20; 3′ M13R
Terms and licenses: Academic/Nonprofit Terms; Industry Terms: Not Available to Industry
How to cite: pFOSGE_COF2A03 was a gift from Alexander Stark (Addgene plasmid # 70878 ; http://n2t.net/addgene:70878 ; RRID:Addgene_70878)
