[The description below was written by a language model from this plasmid's Addgene catalogue record.]
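Description:
pFOSGE_COF2A03 is a Gateway entry clone built on the Invitrogen pDONR221 donor backbone and carrying the Drosophila melanogaster gene Elp3 (CG15433) as a 1,656 bp insert corresponding to the annotated transcript listed in the record. It is a high-copy bacterial plasmid maintained in standard E. coli cloning strains under kanamycin selection. The insert was introduced by Gateway cloning. In a pDONR221-derived entry clone this normally means that a BP recombination has replaced the donor vector's counter-selection cassette with the open reading frame, leaving it flanked by attL sites. No feature table is provided, however, so the exact junctions, the presence or absence of a stop codon, and any added tags cannot be confirmed from the record. M13 forward and reverse primer sites flank the insert for sequence verification.

As an entry clone, the plasmid has no stated promoter for expressing the insert in eukaryotic cells and is not itself an expression construct. It serves as a shuttle source from which the Elp3 coding sequence can be transferred by LR recombination into any compatible Gateway destination vector, which then supplies the promoter, fusion tags or DNA-binding domains. Elp3 encodes the Elongator complex subunit that the gene record's aliases annotate as a histone acetyltransferase. The clone's naming and its associated publication, a study of the context-dependent regulatory functions of transcriptional regulators, suggest it belongs to a larger collection of fly transcription factor and cofactor ORFs. Its specific downstream use is not described beyond its role as a Gateway entry clone.
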