>Addgene plasmid #70878 | pFOSGE_COF2A03 | depositor partial sequence | sequence record 126820 | insert
ATGAAGGCAAAAAAGAAGTTGGGCGTGGGATTGAGCCGCCAGGAACGACAGGTGCTCGTCATCGGGGAGA
TCATTCAGGAGCTGCTGAAGGCGCACGAAGCCAAAAAGGATGTAAACCTTAATCGGATGAAATCATTGGT
GGCCTCCAAATATGGACTGGACAGTTCGCCGCGCCTGGTCGACATAATTGCTGCCGTGCCGCAGGACGCC
AAAAAAATTCTGCTTCCAAAGCTGAGGGCAAAGCCCATTCGCACAGCAAGTGGCATCGCCGTGGTCGCCG
TCATGTGCAAGCCGCATCGTTGTCCGCACATCAATATGACCGGCAATATATGCGTCTATTGTCCCGGCGG
ACCGGACAGCGACTTTGAGTACTCGACACAGTCGTACACAGGCTACGAGCCGACCTCGATGCGAGCCATC
CGGTCGCGGTACGATCCTTTTCTTCAGACCCGACACCGCGTTGAACAGCTGAAGCAGCTGGGACACAGTG
TGGACAAGGTGGAGTTCATCGTAATGGGCGGTACGTTCATGTGCCTGCCGGAGGAGTACCGCGACTACTT
TATCCGCAACCTACACGACGCCCTCTCCGGCCACAGCAGCGCCAATGTGGCGGAAGCCGTACGCTACTCG
GAGAAGTCACGCACAAAGTGCATTGGCATCACCATAGAAACAAGGCCAGATTACTGCCTAAAGCGGCACA
TATCGGATATGCTTAGCTATGGTTGCACCCGGCTGGAAATCGGTGTGCAATCGGTTTACGAAGACGTGGC
CAGGGATACGAACCGCGGACACACGGTGCGAGCGGTGTGCGAGAGCTTCCAGCTGGGCAAGGATGCTGGC
TATAAGATCGTGACGCACATGATGCCTGATCTTCCCAATGTTGACTTTGAACGCGACATCGAGCAGTTTA
TCGAGTACTTTGAGAACCCTGCCTTCCGCTCTGACGGCCTAAAGATCTATCCCACGCTCGTCATTCGCGG
CACTGGTCTCTACGAGTTATGGAAAACCGGGCGATATAAGTCATATCCGCCATCCATGCTTGTGGACTTA
GTGGCGAAGATTTTGGCCCTTGTACCACCATGGACGCGAGTGTACCGCGTACAGCGCGACATTCCCATGC
CGCTTGTTAGTTCCGGCGTGGAACACGGAAATCTCCGTGAACTGGCGCTGGCCCGCATGAAGGATCTTGG
AACCACTTGCCGCGATGTTAGAACCCGCGAAGTTGGCATTCAGGAAATCCACAACAAGGTGCGCCCTTAC
GAAATTGAGCTAATTCGTCGGGACTATGTGGCCAATGGCGGCTGGGAAACGTTCCTCTCATACGAAGATC
CTGAACAGGACATTCTCGTAGGCCTTCTTAGGCTGCGAAAGTGCTCACCGGATACCTTCCGCCCGGAACT
GAAGGGCGAATGCTCCATTGTGAGGGAGCTGCACGTATATGGCTCAGTCGTGCCGGTTAATGCTAGGGAT
CCCACCAAGTTTCAGCACCAGGGCTTCGGTATGTTGCTGATGGAGGAGGCGGAGCGAATTGCTCGAGAGG
AGCACGGCAGCACAAAACTGGCGGTCATATCGGGAGTGGGCACCAGAAACTACTATCGCAAAATGGGATA
CCAACTTGACGGACCCTACATGTCAAAGAGCATAGAAGAAAATAAC
