>Addgene plasmid #70878 | pFOSGE_COF2A03 | addgene partial sequence | sequence record 130423 | M13-Rev 5'-CAGGAAACAGCTATGACC-3'
ATAATGATTTTATTTTGACTGATAGTGACCTGTTCGTTGCAACAAATTGATAAGCAATGCTTTCTTATAA
TGCCAACTTTGTACAAGAAAGCTGGGTCGTTATTTTCTTCTATGCTCTTTGACATGTAGGGTCCGTCAAG
TTGGTATCCCATTTTGCGATAGTAGTTTCTGGTGCCCACTCCCGATATGACCGCCAGTTTTGTGCTGCCG
TGCTCCTCTCGAGCAATTCGCTCCGCCTCCTCCATCAGCAACATACCGAAGCCCTGGTGCTGAAACTTGG
TGGGATCCCTAGCATTAACCGGCACGACTGAGCCATATACGTGCAGCTCCCTCACAATGGAGCATTCGCC
CTTCAGTTCCGGGCGGAAGGTATCCGGTGAGCACTTTCGCAGCCTAAGAAGGCCTACGAGAATGTCCTGT
TCAGGATCTTCGTATGAGAGGAACGTTTCCCAGCCGCCATTGGCCACATAGTCCCGACGAATTAGCTCAA
TTTCGTAAGGGCGCACCTTGTTGTGGATTTCCTGAATGCCAACTTCGCGGGTTCTAACATCGCGGCAAGT
GGTTCCAAGATCCTTCATGCGGGCCAGCGCCAGTTCACGGAGATTTCCGTGTTCCACGCCGGAACTAACA
AGCGGCATGGGAATGTCGCGCTGTACGCGGTACACTCGCGTCCATGGTGGTACAAGGGCCAAAATCTTCG
CCACTAAGTCCACAAGCATGGATGGCGGATATGACTTATATCGCCCGGTTTTCCATAACTCGTAGAGACC
AGTGCCGCGAATGACGAGCGTGGGATAGAT
